>Addgene plasmid #71090 | pFOSGE_DUM1H01 | addgene partial sequence | sequence record 130996 | M13-F20 5'-TGTAAAACGACGGCCAGT-3'
ATTTTATTTTGACTGATAGTGACCTGTTCGTTGCAACAAATTGATGAGCAATGCTTTTTTATAATGCCAA
CTTTGTACAAAAAAGCAGGCTTCATGGCCGATCACTTAGACGAACCGCCCCAAAAGCGGGTTAAAATGGA
TCCAACGGATATCTCTTACTTTCTGGAGGAGAACCTGCCCGATGAGCTGGTGTCCTCGAATAGTGGCTGG
TCGGATCAGCTGACCGGCGGAGCAGGCGGTGGCAATGGAGGTGGCGGCGCCTCCGGTGTAACCACAAATC
CCACATCCGGCCCAAATCCCGGTGGCGGACCCAACAAGCCGGCAGCCCAAGGACCCGGCTCTGGCACAGG
CGGAGTCGGTGTTGGAGTGAATGTGGGTGTCGGCGGTGTTGTTGGCGTCGGCGTTGTGCCTTCCCAGATG
AACGGAGCCGGCGGCGGCAACGGATCCGGAACGGGTGGCGACGACGGCAGTGGCAACGGCTCAGGAGCGG
GCAACAGAATCAGTCAAATGCAACACCAGCAACTGCAGCACCTACTCCAGCAGCAGCAGGGCCAGAAGGG
CGCCATGGTGGTGCCCGGCATGCAGCAGCTGGGCAGCAAGTCGCCCAACCTGCAGTCACCCAACCAGGGC
GGCATGCAGCAGGTGGTGGGCACTCAGATGGGTATGGTCAACTCAATGCCCATGTCAATATCGAATAATG
GCAACAATGGCATGAACGCCATACCAGGCATGAACACCATTGCGCAGGGCAATCTGGGAAACATGGTGCT
GACCAACAGCGTTGGCGGCGGCATGGGCGGCATGGTTAATCATCTTAAGCAGCAGCCTGGCGGCGGCGGC
GGTGGGATGATCAATTCCGTTTCAGTACCCGGAGGACCTGG
