>Addgene plasmid #71090 | pFOSGE_DUM1H01 | addgene partial sequence | sequence record 130998 | M13-Rev 5'-CAGGAAACAGCTATGACC-3'
ATGGCAATAATGATTTTATTTTGACTGATAGTGACCTGTTCGTTGCAACAAATTGATAAGCAATGCTTTC
TTATAATGCCAACTTTGTACAAGAAAGCTGGGTCGAGTCGCTCCACAAACTTGGTCAGCTGGTCGGAGGC
GTCGGGCAGGGCTCCTCCGGCATTGCCGACGCCCACGTTGCCGACGTTAACGTTAACGCCAACGCCAACG
CCGACACCGACTCCGACGCCAACATCCTGCGGCACTCCTGGCAGTGGCGACTGATGATGCATGCCATGAT
TGTGCATGCCGTCATGCGGTGGTCCCTGCGGCGCTGGCGAGTGACTGCTCATCACATGGTGCGGCGAGGG
CTGTGCCCTAGGCGAGGCGGATGGAGCAGCACGTGGCGATGGAGCCGAACGTGGCGATGGCGTTGGCTGC
GGGGAGCGAATAGGCGGCGACGAGCGGGCCGATTGCATCAGCTGCTGCTGCAGAGAGTGCGGCGTCGGCG
GACCCATCACCTGAGCATTGGGTCCGCCAACCACCGCCGACGGATTCTGGGCATTCGCATTTGGCATTGC
TACCTGCATCATCTGCTGCTGCTGCAGCGGTTGCTGTTGCTGCTGTTGCTGCTGCATACCCGGCGGCATG
CCAACGCCCATCTGCTGTTGCTGTTGGCCGGGTCCTGGTTTCACGCCCACGCCCACTCCGACGCCCACCT
GGCCCTGCTGCTGTTGCAGCATATTGGAGGCAGCCGCGGCATTCGCCATCGAGTATTGATCGCCACCGGG
CACCGTGCCGGCACCTCCGGGCACTCCGCCCACACCGACAACGCCGCCTG
