>Addgene plasmid #71090 | pFOSGE_DUM1H01 | depositor partial sequence | sequence record 138951 | Insert
ATGATGGCCGATCACTTAGACGAACCGCCCCAAAAGCGGGTTAAAATGGATCCAACGGATATCTCTTACT
TTCTGGAGGAGAACCTGCCCGATGAGCTGGTGTCCTCGAATAGTGGCTGGTCGGATCAGCTGACCGGCGG
AGCAGGCGGTGGCAATGGAGGTGGCGGCGCCTCCGGTGTAACCACAAATCCCACATCCGGCCCAAATCCC
GGTGGCGGACCCAACAAGCCGGCAGCCCAAGGACCCGGCTCTGGCACAGGCGGAGTCGGTGTTGGAGTGA
ATGTGGGTGTCGGCGGTGTTGTTGGCGTCGGCGTTGTGCCTTCCCAGATGAACGGAGCCGGCGGCGGCAA
CGGATCCGGAACGGGTGGCGACGACGGCAGTGGCAACGGCTCAGGAGCGGGCAACAGAATCAGTCAAATG
CAACACCAGCAACTGCAGCACCTACTCCAGCAGCAGCAGGGCCAGAAGGGCGCCATGGTGGTGCCCGGCA
TGCAGCAGCTGGGCAGCAAGTCGCCCAACCTGCAGTCACCCAACCAGGGCGGCATGCAGCAGGTGGTGGG
CACTCAGATGGGTATGGTCAACTCAATGCCCATGTCAATATCGAATAATGGCAACAATGGCATGAACGCC
ATACCAGGCATGAACACCATTGCGCAGGGCAATCTGGGAAACATGGTGCTGACCAACAGCGTTGGCGGCG
GCATGGGCGGCATGGTTAATCATCTTAAGCAGCAGCCTGGCGGCGGCGGCGGTGGGATGATCAATTCCGT
TTCAGTACCCGGAGGACCTGGAGCAGGAGCTGGTGGCGTTGGAGCTGGCGGCGGAGGAGCCGTTGCCGCA
AACCAAGGCATGCATATGCAGAACGGCCCAATGATGGGACGCATGGTGGGGCAACAGCATATGCTTCGTG
GCCCGCATCTCATGGGTGCCTCTGGAGGAGCTGGTGGGCCAGGAAACGGGCCTGGTGGCGGAGGACCACG
CATGCAGAATCCGAACATGCAAATGACTCAACTCAACAGTCTGCCCTACGGAGTGGGTCAGTATGGTGGC
CCAGGCGGTGGTAACAATCCTCAGCAACAGCAGCAGCAACAGCAGCAACAACTTCTCGCCCAGCAGATGG
CCCAAAGAGGTGGCGTCGTACCGGGCATGCCGCAGGGTAATCGGCCCGTTGGCACAGTGGTGCCCATGTC
CACACTCGGCGGCGATGGATCAGGGCCCGCGGGGCAGCTGGTAAGCGGGAATCCTCAGCAGCAGCAGATG
CTGGCGCAGCAGCAAACCGGAGCCATGGGCCCGCGTCCTCCGCAACCAAACCAGCTGCTCGGTCATCCCG
GCCAGCAGCAGCAGCAGCAACAGCAGCCTGGCACCTCGCAGCAGCAGCAACAGCAGCAGGGAGTCGGAAT
CGGAGGAGCAGGCGTTGTGGCCAATGCAGGAACCGTGGCTGGCGTGCCGGCAGTGGCAGGCGGCGGAGCC
GGTGGTGCCGTACAATCTAGCGGCCCTGGTGGCGCCAATCGCGATGTGCCCGACGACCGTAAGCGACAGA
TCCAGCAGCAACTGATGCTGCTCCTCCATGCACACAAATGCAATCGCAGGGAGAACCTGAATCCGAACAG
GGAAGTGTGCAACGTTAACTACTGCAAGGCGATGAAATCCGTGCTGGCCCACATGGGCACTTGCAAACAG
AGCAAGGACTGCACCATGCAGCATTGTGCCTCTTCGCGCCAAATTCTGTTGCATTATAAAACGTGCCAGA
ACAGTGGCTGCGTCATTTGCTATCCCTTCCGGCAGAATCATTCGGTTTTTCAAAATGCGAATGTGCCGCC
AGGAGGCGGACCGGCAGGAATTGGAGGTGCGCCACCAGGTGGCGGCGGAGCGGGTGGTGGAGCGGCTGGA
GCAGGCGGTAATCTTCAGCAGCAACAGCAGCAGCAACAACAGCAGCAGCAGAACCAGCAGCCCAATCTGA
CGGGTCTGGTAGTGGATGGCAAGCAAGGACAGCAGGTTGCACCGGGAGGTGGCCAAAATACTGCCATAGT
TCTTCCCCAGCAACAGGGAGCGGGCGGTGCACCGGGTGCGCCGAAAACGCCTGCGGATATGGTGCAACAA
TTGACCCAACAGCAGCAGCAGCAGCAACAGCAGGTTCACCAGCAACAGGTTCAGCAACAGGAACTCCGTC
GATTCGATGGCATGAGCCAGCAAGTCGTAGCAGGTGGTATGCAACAGCAGCAGCAGCAGGGTTTGCCTCC
TGTGATTCGCATTCAAGGCGCTCAGCCGGCCGTCAGGGTACTGGGACCAGGTGGTCCCGGCGGCCCAAGT
GGACCAAATGTTCTGCCGAACGATGTTAACAGCCTGCATCAACAACAGCAACAAATGCTGCAACAGCAGC
AGCAACAGGGCCAGAATCGACGACGCGGTGGCCTGGCCACCATGGTGGAGCAACAACAGCAGCATCAGCA
ACAACAGCAGCAACCCAATCCCGCCCAGCTGGGTGGCAACATTCCAGCACCACTCTCTGTCAACGTCGGT
GGCTTTGGCAATACCAATTTCGGTGGTGCAGCTGCCGGCGGAGCCGTGGGAGCCAACGATAAGCAGCAAC
TGAAAGTGGCCCAAGTGCATCCGCAGAGCCATGGCGTAGGAGCGGGCGGTGCATCAGCGGGCGCCGGGGC
GAGTGGTGGTCAAGTGGCAGCCGGTTCCAGTGTCCTGATGCCAGCCGATACCACGGGCAGTGGTAATGCG
GGCAATCCCAACCAGAATGCAGGCGGTGTAGCTGGAGGTGCCGGCGGTGGCAATGGCGGAAACACTGGAC
CTCCGGGCGACAACGAGAAAGACTGGCGGGAATCGGTGACCGCCGATCTGCGCAACCACCTCGTCCACAA
ACTGGTGCAGGCCATCTTCCCCACCTCGGATCCTACGACCATGCAGGACAAACGGATGCATAATCTCGTT
TCATACGCGGAAAAGGTCGAGAAGGACATGTACGAAATGGCCAAGTCCAGATCGGAGTACTATCACCTGC
TGGCCGAGAAGATCTACAAGATTCAAAAGGAGCTGGAGGAGAAGCGACTGAAGCGTAAGGAGCAGCATCA
GCAGATGCTGATGCAGCAACAGGGCGTTGCGAATCCAGTGGCTGGAGGAGCGGCTGGCGGAGCTGGCAGT
GCAGCTGGTGTAGCGGGAGGTGTAGTCTTGCCCCAGCAGCAACAGCAGCAGCAACAACAACAGCAGCAGC
AGGGTCAGCAGCCTCTGCAGAGCTGTATCCATCCAAGCATCAGTCCAATGGGCGGTGTGATGCCGCCGCA
GCAGCTGCGTCCACAGGGACCACCTGGAATACTGGGCCAACAGACGGCAGTAGGCCTGGGCGTCGGCGTG
GGAGTGACCAACAATATGGTAACCATGCGCAGTCATTCGCCCGGTGGCAACATGCTCGCCTTGCAGCAAC
AACAGCGCATGCAGTTCCCGCAACAACAGCAGCAACAACCGCCCGGGTCTGGAGCCGGCAAAATGCTGGT
CGGTCCACCAGGACCCAGTCCCGGTGGCATGGTGGTCAATCCCGCGCTCTCGCCTTACCAGACGACCAAT
GTGCTCACCAGTCCAGTGCCAGGACAGCAGCAACAGCAGCAGTTCATTAATGCGAACGGCGGCACTGGCG
CCAATCCTCAACTGAGCGAAATCATGAAGCAGCGTCACATTCACCAGCAGCAGCAACAACAACAGCAGCA
GCAGCAGCAGGGAATGTTGTTGCCGCAGTCGCCATTTAGCAATTCAACACCTCTACAACAACAACAGCAG
CAGCAGCAGCAACAACAGCAGCAGCAGGCGACTAGCAACAGTTTTAGCTCACCAATGCAGCAACAGCAGC
AAGGTCAGCAACAGCAACAACAGAAGCCCGGCAGTGTGCTGAATAATATGCCGCCCACGCCCACGAGTCT
GGAAGCCCTGAATGCGGGGGCCGGAGCGCCCGGAACTGGAGGATCCGCCTCCAATGTAACGGTTTCAGCT
CCGAGCCCATCGCCTGGCTTCCTGTCCAACGGCCCGTCGATTGGCACGCCCTCCAACAATAATAATAGTA
GTAGTGCTAACAACAACCCGCCCTCGGTGAGCAGTCTAATGCAACAGCCGCTGAGCAATCGGCCGGGTAC
GCCTCCTTACATACCCGCTTCCCCAGTGTCGGCGACAAGTGCCTCCGGATTAGCGGCGAGCAGTACGCCC
GCATCAGCAGCAGCCACCTGTGCGAGTAGTGGCAGTGGCAGCAATAGCAGCAGCGGAGCAACTGCAGCGG
GTGCAAGTTCCACGTCATCATCTTCCTCGGCGGGCTCGGGTACACCACTCAGCTCGGTATCGACTCCTAC
ATCGGCCACGATGGCCACCAGCAGCGGTGGTGGTGGTGGTGGTGGGGGCAATGCAGGAGGCGGATCATCC
ACTACGCCCGCTAGCAATCCACTGCTCCTCATGTCTGGAGGAACGGCAGGAGGCGGAACGGGAGCAACGA
CCACCACATCGACATCCTCGAGCAGTCGCATGATGAGCAGCTCCAGCAGTCTCTCCTCACAGATGGCTGC
CCTGGAGGCTGCGGCGCGAGACAACGACGATGAGACGCCCTCGCCATCCGGCGAGAATACGAACGGCAGT
GGTGGCAGTGGAAATGCCGGCGGTATGGCCTCCAAGGGCAAACTGGACTCCATTAAGCAAGATGATGATA
TCAAGAAGGAGTTTATGGATGACAGCTGTGGCGGAAATAACGATAGCTCGCAGATGGATTGCTCGACGGG
TGGTGGCAAGGGCAAGAATGTGAACAACGACGGAACAAGCATGATCAAAATGGAGATCAAGACGGAGGAT
GGACTCGATGGCGAGGTAAAGATCAAAACGGAGGCCATGGATGTGGACGAGGCTGGAGGATCGACAGCCG
GAGAGCATCATGGCGAAGGTGGCGGCGGCAGTGGTGTTGGCGGCGGTAAGGATAACATAAATGGTGCGCA
CGATGGCGGAGCGACAGGCGGTGCTGTGGACATAAAACCCAAGACGGAGACGAAACCACTCGTACCGGAG
CCACTGGCACCCAATGCAGGTGACAAGAAAAAGAAGTGCCAATTCAATCCCGAGGAACTGCGCACCGCTC
TCCTGCCAACGCTAGAGAAGCTCTACAGGCAGGAGCCCGAATCCGTGCCCTTTCGCTACCCAGTTGATCC
CCAGGCGCTGGGCATACCTGATTACTTTGAAATCGTTAAGAAGCCCATGGACCTGGGCACTATACGCACC
AACATCCAGAATGGAAAGTACAGTGATCCCTGGGAATATGTGGACGACGTTTGGCTGATGTTCGACAATG
CCTGGCTGTATAATCGCAAAACATCGCGGGTCTATCGCTATTGCACAAAGCTTTCCGAAGTCTTTGAGGC
GGAGATTGATCCTGTGATGCAGGCACTGGGATATTGCTGCGGCAGGAAGTACACATTCAATCCACAGGTG
CTATGCTGCTACGGCAAGCAGCTCTGCACGATTCCGCGGGATGCCAAGTACTACAGCTACCAGAACAGTC
TAAAGGAATACGGTGTCGCCTCAAATAGATACACCTACTGCCAAAAGTGCTTTAACGACATCCAGGGCGA
TACGGTCACACTGGGCGACGATCCACTGCAATCGCAAACCCAAATCAAAAAGGATCAGTTCAAGGAGATG
AAGAACGATCACCTCGAACTGGAGCCGTTTGTCAATTGCCAGGAGTGCGGACGCAAACAGCACCAAATCT
GCGTACTCTGGCTGGATTCTATCTGGCCCGGTGGCTTCGTGTGCGATAACTGCCTGAAAAAGAAGAACTC
AAAGCGGAAGGAGAACAAGTTCAATGCGAAACGCCTGCCCACCACCAAGCTGGGCGTGTACATAGAGACG
CGGGTGAATAATTTCCTCAAGAAGAAGGAGGCTGGTGCCGGCGAGGTGCACATTCGTGTGGTCAGCTCAT
CGGACAAGTGTGTAGAGGTGAAGCCCGGCATGCGTCGACGATTCGTTGAGCAGGGCGAGATGATGAACGA
GTTCCCATACCGAGCCAAAGCGCTCTTTGCCTTCGAGGAGGTGGATGGCATCGATGTGTGCTTCTTTGGC
ATGCACGTTCAGGAGTATGGATCCGAGTGCCCGGCGCCGAATACGCGGCGTGTGTATATTGCCTATTTGG
ATTCCGTTCATTTCTTCCGGCCAAGACAGTACCGTACAGCGGTATATCACGAAATCCTGCTCGGCTATAT
GGACTATGTGAAACAGCTGGGCTACACAATGGCCCATATCTGGGCCTGTCCGCCATCCGAGGGCGATGAC
TACATCTTTCACTGCCATCCCACGGACCAGAAGATACCCAAGCCCAAGCGCCTGCAGGAGTGGTACAAAA
AGATGCTTGACAAGGGAATGATCGAGCGCATCATACAGGACTACAAGGATATCCTGAAGCAGGCGATGGA
GGACAAACTGGGCTCTGCCGCAGAGCTGCCCTACTTTGAGGGCGACTTCTGGCCCAATGTGCTGGAGGAG
AGCATCAAGGAACTGGACCAGGAGGAGGAAGAGAAGCGCAAACAGGCCGAGGCCGCGGAAGCAGCAGCTG
CGGCAAATCTTTTCTCTATCGAGGAAAATGAAGTAAGCGGCGATGGCAAAAAGAAGGGCCAGAAGAAGGC
CAAAAAGTCGAACAAATCGAAAGCGGCGCAGCGTAAGAACAGCAAAAAGTCCAACGAACATCAGTCGGGC
AATGATCTCTCCACAAAGATATATGCGACCATGGAGAAGCACAAGGAGGTCTTCTTCGTTATCCGTCTGC
ATTCGGCGCAGTCGGCAGCTAGTTTAGCGCCCATCCAGGATCCCGATCCGCTGCTCACATGCGATCTGAT
GGATGGACGCGATGCCTTCCTCACGCTCGCCCGCGACAAGCACTTTGAGTTCTCGTCGCTGCGGCGCGCA
CAATTCTCCACTCTGTCCATGTTGTATGAGCTGCATAACCAGGGTCAGGACAAGTTTGTTTACACCTGCA
ACCACTGCAAGACGGCCGTGGAGACGCGCTACCACTGTACTGTTTGTGATGACTTCGATCTGTGTATCGT
GTGCAAGGAGAAGGTTGGCCATCAGCACAAGATGGAGAAGCTCGGCTTCGACATCGACGACGGCTCTGCG
CTGGCGGATCACAAGCAGGCTAATCCACAGGAGGCCCGCAAGCAATCCATCCAGCGTTGCATCCAATCGC
TGGCGCACGCCTGCCAGTGTCGCGATGCCAACTGCCGCCTGCCATCGTGCCAGAAGATGAAGCTCGTTGT
CCAGCATACGAAGAACTGCAAGCGCAAGCCCAACGGAGGATGCCCCATTTGCAAGCAGCTTATCGCACTC
TGTTGCTATCACGCGAAGAACTGTGAGGAGCAGAAGTGCCCCGTGCCGTTCTGTCCCAACATCAAGCACA
AGCTCAAGCAGCAGCAGTCACAGCAGAAATTCCAGCAGCAGCAGTTGCTGCGTCGCCGTGTGGCGCTCAT
GTCGCGTACAGCAGCTCCAGCGGCTCTGCAAGGCCCAGCTGCAGTAAGCGGTCCGACCGTCGTCTCTGGA
GGAGTGCCCGTGGTGGGCATGTCCGGTGTGGCAGTTAGCCAACAGGTGATCCCCGGCCAGGCGGGTATAC
TGCCTCCAGGGGCGGGTGGCATGTCGCCATCTACCGTGGCAGTTCCATCGCCTGTTTCAGGAGGAGCGGG
AGCCGGTGGAATGGGTGGAATGACATCACCACATCCGCATCAACCAGGTATAGGTATGAAACCTGGTGGC
GGTCACTCGCCGTCTCCAAATGTCCTACAAGTGGTGAAGCAGGTCCAGGAAGAGGCAGCTCGTCAGCAGG
TATCGCATGGCGGTGGCTTCGGCAAGGGCGTACCCATGGCGCCGCCCGTAATGAATCGACCAATGGGCGG
CGCTGGGCCCAACCAAAATGTTGTTAATCAACTTGGTGGCATGGGCGTTGGAGTTGGAGGTGTCGGTGGT
GTTGGCGTCGGAGGCGTTGGTGGAGTGGGTGTTAATCAACTGAATTCGGGTGGTGGCAATACACCCGGTG
CACCCATTTCCGGTCCCGGAATGAATGTCAGTCATCTAATGTCCATGGATCAGTGGGGCGGTGGCGGAGC
CGGCGGCGGAGGTGCCAATCCCGGCGGTGGCAATCCACAAGCCCGCTATGCCAACAATACCGGCGGCATG
CGCCAACCCACCCATGTGATGCAAACGAATCTGATACCGCCGCAGCAACAGCAACAGATGATGGGCGGAC
TGGGCGGACCCAACCAACTGGGAGGTGGCCAAATGCCAGTCGGCGGACAGCATGGAGGAATGGGAATGGG
CATGGGAGCACCACCAATGGCCGGAACTGTTGGCGGAGTGCGTCCATCTCCCGGAGCAGGAGGTGGAGGT
GGAAGTGCGACTGGGGGCGGTCTAAATACGCAACAACTCGCCCTGATTATGCAAAAGATTAAGAACAATC
CCACCAACGAGAGCAACCAGCACATCCTTGCCATACTAAAACAGAATCCGCAGATCATGGCGGCGATCAT
CAAGCAGCGCCAGCAGTCGCAGAACAATGCGGCAGCGGGCGGAGGAGCACCTGGCCCAGGTGGAGCCCTA
CAGCAGCAGCAGGCCGGTAACGGACCGCAAAATCCTCAACAGCAGCAGCAGCAGCAGCAACAGCAACAGG
TGATGCAGCAACAGCAGATGCAGCACATGATGAACCAGCAGCAGGGCGGCGGCGGTCCACAGCAGATGAA
TCCCAACCAGCAGCAGCAACAGCAGCAGGTTAATCTCATGCAGCAGCAGCAACAAGGTGGACCCGGAGGA
CCAGGTTCTGGACTTCCCACGCGCATGCCCAATATGCCCAATGCCTTGGGTATGCTGCAGAGTCTTCCGC
CCAACATGTCGCCAGGCGTTTCTACTCAGGGAGGAATGGTGCCCAACCAAAACTGGAACAAGATGCGTTA
CATGCAAATGAGCCAGTACCCGCCACCGTATCCGCAGCGCCAGCGTGGCCCGCACATGGGCGGAGCGGGA
CCTGGTCCCGGCCAGCAACAGTTCCCCGGTGGCGGAGGTGGAGCGGGCAACTTTAATGCGGGTGGTGCTG
GTGGTGCAGGCGGCGTTGTCGGTGTGGGCGGAGTGCCCGGAGGTGCCGGCACGGTGCCCGGTGGCGATCA
ATACTCGATGGCGAATGCCGCGGCTGCCTCCAATATGCTGCAACAGCAGCAGGGCCAGGTGGGCGTCGGA
GTGGGCGTGGGCGTGAAACCAGGACCCGGCCAACAGCAACAGCAGATGGGCGTTGGCATGCCGCCGGGTA
TGCAGCAGCAACAGCAGCAACAGCAACCGCTGCAGCAGCAGCAGATGATGCAGGTAGCAATGCCAAATGC
GAATGCCCAGAATCCGTCGGCGGTGGTTGGCGGACCCAATGCTCAGGTGATGGGTCCGCCGACGCCGCAC
TCTCTGCAGCAGCAGCTGATGCAATCGGCCCGCTCGTCGCCGCCTATTCGCTCCCCGCAGCCAACGCCAT
CGCCACGTTCGGCTCCATCGCCACGTGCTGCTCCATCCGCCTCGCCTAGGGCACAGCCCTCGCCGCACCA
TGTGATGAGCAGTCACTCGCCAGCGCCGCAGGGACCACCGCATGACGGCATGCACAATCATGGCATGCAT
CATCAGTCGCCACTGCCAGGAGTGCCGCAGGATGTTGGCGTCGGAGTCGGTGTCGGCGTTGGCGTTGGCG
TTAACGTTAACGTCGGCAACGTGGGCGTCGGCAATGCCGGAGGAGCCCTGCCCGACGCCTCCGACCAGCT
GACCAAGTTTGTGGAGCGACTC
