[The description below was written by a language model from this plasmid's Addgene catalogue record.]
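Description:
pFOSGE_DUM1H01 is a Gateway entry clone built in the Invitrogen pDONR221 donor backbone and carrying the Drosophila melanogaster gene nej (nejire, CG15319), the fly homologue of the CBP/p300 family of transcriptional coactivators. The plasmid is a high-copy bacterial vector maintained in E. coli under kanamycin selection. The insert is large, recorded at about 9.8 kb, and corresponds to the transcript annotated as FBtr0302723. It was introduced by Gateway recombination, which in a pDONR221-derived clone normally leaves the insert flanked by attL sites, although no feature table is provided to confirm the exact junctions. M13 forward and reverse priming sites on the backbone are listed for sequencing into the insert from either end.

As an entry clone, the plasmid has no stated promoter, tag or reporter for expressing nej. It serves as a sequence-verified source from which the coding sequence can be moved by LR recombination into destination vectors that supply the promoter, fusion partners and host-specific elements needed for a given experiment. The record does not say whether the insert retains a stop codon, so its suitability for C-terminal fusions cannot be judged from it. The clone was deposited in connection with a study of how transcriptional regulators fall into groups with context-dependent regulatory functions, which suggests it belongs to a collection of fly regulator clones, though the record does not describe the specific downstream constructs. The depositor notes that this nej copy carries a single-residue deletion, Gln154del, and states that it does not affect plasmid function.
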