Addgene plasmid #71090: pFOSGE_DUM1H01
Purpose: Gateway entry clone
Depositing lab: Alexander Stark. Depositing organization: Research Institute of Molecular Pathology (IMP). Publication: Transcriptional regulators form diverse groups with context-dependent regulatory functions. Stampfel G, Kazmar T, Frank O, Wienerroither S, Reiter F, Stark A. Nature. 2015 Nov 9. doi: 10.1038/nature15545. PubMed 26550828.
Backbone
  Vector backbone: pDONR221
  Backbone manufacturer: Invitrogen
  Backbone size w/o insert (bp): 4762
  Vector type: Gateway entry vector
Growth in bacteria
  Bacterial resistance: Kanamycin, 50 μg/mL
  Growth temperature: 37°C
  Growth strain: DH5alpha
  Copy number: High Copy
Gene/Insert
  Gene/Insert name: nej (alt names: FBgn0261617; CG15319, FBtr0302723)
  Species: D. melanogaster (fly)
  Insert size (bp): 9825
  Entrez Gene: nej (a.k.a. Dmel_CG15319, CBP, CBP/p300, CBP_, CG15319, CG15321, Cbp, Crbp, Dmel\CG15319, Dmel_CG15321, Nej, Nejire, P300, anon-WO0147981.11, anon-WO03040301.89, cbp, dCBP, dKAT3, dmCBP, l(1)G0112, l(1)G0350, l(1)G0470, nej CBP, p300, p300/CBP)
  Cloning method: Gateway Cloning
  Sequencing primers: 5′ M13-F20; 3′ M13R
Terms and licenses: Academic/Nonprofit Terms; Industry Terms: Not Available to Industry
Depositor comments: Nej contains Gln154del mutation. Depositor states that this mutation does not affect plasmid function.
How to cite: pFOSGE_DUM1H01 was a gift from Alexander Stark (Addgene plasmid # 71090 ; http://n2t.net/addgene:71090 ; RRID:Addgene_71090)
